>Addgene plasmid #211685 | pCF821-sgCIDE-45_U6-sgRNA-EF1a-mNeonGreen | addgene full sequence | sequence record 421503 | Addgene NGS Result
GTCGACGGATCGGGAGATCTCCCGATCCCCTATGGTGCACTCTCAGTACAATCTGCTCTGATGCCGCATA
GTTAAGCCAGTATCTGCTCCCTGCTTGTGTGTTGGAGGTCGCTGAGTAGTGCGCGAGCAAAATTTAAGCT
ACAACAAGGCAAGGCTTGACCGACAATTGCATGAAGAATCTGCTTAGGGTTAGGCGTTTTGCGCTGCTTC
GCGATGTACGGGCCAGATATTGACATTGATTATTGACTAGTTATTAATAGTAATCAATTACGGGGTCATT
AGTTCATAGCCCATATATGGAGTTCCGCGTTACATAACTTACGGTAAATGGCCCGCCTGGCTGACCGCCC
AACGACCCCCGCCCATTGACGTCAATAATGACGTATGTTCCCATAGTAACGCCAATAGGGACTTTCCATT
GACGTCAATGGGTGGAGTATTTACGGTAAACTGCCCACTTGGCAGTACATCAAGTGTATCATATGCCAAG
TACGCCCCCTATTGACGTCAATGACGGTAAATGGCCCGCCTGGCATTATGCCCAGTACATGACCTTATGG
GACTTTCCTACTTGGCAGTACATCTACGTATTAGTCATCGCTATTACCATGGTGATGCGGTTTTGGCAGT
ACATCAATGGGCGTGGATAGCGGTTTGACTCACGGGGATTTCCAAGTCTCCACCCCATTGACGTCAATGG
GAGTTTGTTTTGGCACCAAAATCAACGGGACTTTCCAAAATGTCGTAACAACTCCGCCCCATTGACGCAA
ATGGGCGGTAGGCGTGTACGGTGGGAGGTCTATATAAGCAGCGCGTTTTGCCTGTACTGGGTCTCTCTGG
TTAGACCAGATCTGAGCCTGGGAGCTCTCTGGCTAACTAGGGAACCCACTGCTTAAGCCTCAATAAAGCT
TGCCTTGAGTGCTTCAAGTAGTGTGTGCCCGTCTGTTGTGTGACTCTGGTAACTAGAGATCCCTCAGACC
CTTTTAGTCAGTGTGGAAAATCTCTAGCAGTGGCGCCCGAACAGGGACTTGAAAGCGAAAGGGAAACCAG
AGGAGCTCTCTCGACGCAGGACTCGGCTTGCTGAAGCGCGCACGGCAAGAGGCGAGGGGCGGCGACTGGT
GAGTACGCCAAAAATTTTGACTAGCGGAGGCTAGAAGGAGAGAGATGGGTGCGAGAGCGTCAGTATTAAG
CGGGGGAGAATTAGATCGCGATGGGAAAAAATTCGGTTAAGGCCAGGGGGAAAGAAAAAATATAAATTAA
AACATATAGTATGGGCAAGCAGGGAGCTAGAACGATTCGCAGTTAATCCTGGCCTGTTAGAAACATCAGA
AGGCTGTAGACAAATACTGGGACAGCTACAACCATCCCTTCAGACAGGATCAGAAGAACTTAGATCATTA
TATAATACAGTAGCAACCCTCTATTGTGTGCATCAAAGGATAGAGATAAAAGACACCAAGGAAGCTTTAG
ACAAGATAGAGGAAGAGCAAAACAAAAGTAAGACCACCGCACAGCAAGCGGCCGCTGATCTTCAGACCTG
GAGGAGGAGATATGAGGGACAATTGGAGAAGTGAATTATATAAATATAAAGTAGTAAAAATTGAACCATT
AGGAGTAGCACCCACCAAGGCAAAGAGAAGAGTGGTGCAGAGAGAAAAAAGAGCAGTGGGAATAGGAGCT
TTGTTCCTTGGGTTCTTGGGAGCAGCAGGAAGCACTATGGGCGCAGCGTCAATGACGCTGACGGTACAGG
CCAGACAATTATTGTCTGGTATAGTGCAGCAGCAGAACAATTTGCTGAGGGCTATTGAGGCGCAACAGCA
TCTGTTGCAACTCACAGTCTGGGGCATCAAGCAGCTCCAGGCAAGAATCCTGGCTGTGGAAAGATACCTA
AAGGATCAACAGCTCCTGGGGATTTGGGGTTGCTCTGGAAAACTCATTTGCACCACTGCTGTGCCTTGGA
ATGCTAGTTGGAGTAATAAATCTCTGGAACAGATTTGGAATCACACGACCTGGATGGAGTGGGACAGAGA
AATTAACAATTACACAAGCTTAATACACTCCTTAATTGAAGAATCGCAAAACCAGCAAGAAAAGAATGAA
CAAGAATTATTGGAATTAGATAAATGGGCAAGTTTGTGGAATTGGTTTAACATAACAAATTGGCTGTGGT
ATATAAAATTATTCATAATGATAGTAGGAGGCTTGGTAGGTTTAAGAATAGTTTTTGCTGTACTTTCTAT
AGTGAATAGAGTTAGGCAGGGATATTCACCATTATCGTTTCAGACCCACCTCCCAACCCCGAGGGGACCC
GACAGGCCCGAAGGAATAGAAGAAGAAGGTGGAGAGAGAGACAGAGACAGATCCATTCGATTAGTGAACG
GATCGGCACTGCGTGCGCCAATTCTGCAGACAAATGGCAGTATTCATCCACAATTTTAAAAGAAAAGGGG
GGATTGGGGGGTACAGTGCAGGGGAAAGAATAGTAGACATAATAGCAACAGACATACAAACTAAAGAATT
ACAAAAACAAATTACAAAAATTCAAAATTTTCGGGTTTATTACAGGGACAGCAGAGATCCAGTTTGGTTA
ATTAAGGTACCGAGGGCCTATTTCCCATGATTCCTTCATATTTGCATATACGATACAAGGCTGTTAGAGA
GATAATTAGAATTAATTTGACTGTAAACACAAAGATATTAGTACAAAATACGTGACGTAGAAAGTAATAA
TTTCTTGGGTAGTTTGCAGTTTTAAAATTATGTTTTAAAATGGACTATCATATGCTTACCGTAACTTGAA
AGTATTTCGATTTCTTGGCTTTATATATCTTGTGGAAAGGACGAAACACCGCACACACACACACACACAC
AGTTTAAGAGCTATGCTGGAAACAGCATAGCAAGTTTAAATAAGGCTAGTCCGTTATCAACTTGAAAAAG
TGGCACCGAGTCGGTGCTTTTTTTGAATTCGCTAGCTAGGTCTTGAAAGGAGTGGGAATTGGCTCCGGTG
CCCGTCAGTGGGCAGAGCGCACATCGCCCACAGTCCCCGAGAAGTTGGGGGGAGGGGTCGGCAATTGATC
CGGTGCCTAGAGAAGGTGGCGCGGGGTAAACTGGGAAAGTGATGTCGTGTACTGGCTCCGCCTTTTTCCC
GAGGGTGGGGGAGAACCGTATATAAGTGCAGTAGTCGCCGTGAACGTTCTTTTTCGCAACGGGTTTGCCG
CCAGAACACAGGTAAGTGCCGTGTGTGGTTCCCGCGGGCCTGGCCTCTTTACGGGTTATGGCCCTTGCGT
GCCTTGAATTACTTCCACTGGCTGCAGTACGTGATTCTTGATCCCGAGCTTCGGGTTGGAAGTGGGTGGG
AGAGTTCGAGGCCTTGCGCTTAAGGAGCCCCTTCGCCTCGTGCTTGAGTTGAGGCCTGGCCTGGGCGCTG
GGGCCGCCGCGTGCGAATCTGGTGGCACCTTCGCGCCTGTCTCGCTGCTTTCGATAAGTCTCTAGCCATT
TAAAATTTTTGATGACCTGCTGCGACGCTTTTTTTCTGGCAAGATAGTCTTGTAAATGCGGGCCAAGATC
TGCACACTGGTATTTCGGTTTTTGGGGCCGCGGGCGGCGACGGGGCCCGTGCGTCCCAGCGCACATGTTC
GGCGAGGCGGGGCCTGCGAGCGCGGCCACCGAGAATCGGACGGGGGTAGTCTCAAGCTGGCCGGCCTGCT
CTGGTGCCTGGCCTCGCGCCGCCGTGTATCGCCCCGCCCTGGGCGGCAAGGCTGGCCCGGTCGGCACCAG
TTGCGTGAGCGGAAAGATGGCCGCTTCCCGGCCCTGCTGCAGGGAGCTCAAAATGGAGGACGCGGCGCTC
GGGAGAGCGGGCGGGTGAGTCACCCACACAAAGGAAAAGGGCCTTTCCGTCCTCAGCCGTCGCTTCATGT
GACTCCACGGAGTACCGGGCGCCGTCCAGGCACCTCGATTAGTTCTCGAGCTTTTGGAGTACGTCGTCTT
TAGGTTGGGGGGAGGGGTTTTATGCGATGGAGTTTCCCCACACTGAGTGGGTGGAGACTGAAGTTAGGCC
AGCTTGGCACTTGATGTAATTCTCCTTGGAATTTGCCCTTTTTGAGTTTGGATCTTGGTTCATTCTCAAG
CCTCAGACAGTGGTTCAAAGTTTTTTTCTTCCATTTCAGGTGTCGTGAACCGGTTCTAGAGCGCTGCCAC
CATGGTCAGTAAGGGCGAAGAAGATAATATGGCTTCCTTGCCTGCCACACATGAACTCCACATATTCGGG
TCTATCAACGGCGTGGACTTCGACATGGTTGGGCAAGGAACCGGAAATCCCAACGATGGATACGAGGAGC
TGAACCTGAAGTCAACGAAAGGTGATCTTCAATTCTCCCCCTGGATTCTCGTCCCTCACATTGGCTATGG
TTTCCACCAGTACCTCCCGTACCCTGACGGGATGTCTCCATTCCAAGCCGCAATGGTAGATGGGTCAGGC
TACCAAGTTCACAGAACTATGCAGTTTGAAGATGGTGCATCTCTGACAGTAAATTACAGGTATACCTACG
AAGGTTCACACATCAAAGGAGAAGCTCAGGTGAAAGGTACGGGATTCCCAGCAGACGGCCCAGTAATGAC
CAATTCCCTCACGGCTGCCGACTGGTGCAGGAGTAAAAAGACATATCCAAATGACAAGACTATTATCTCT
ACTTTCAAATGGTCTTATACGACAGGCAACGGAAAGAGGTATCGGTCAACCGCGCGCACAACATATACGT
TTGCTAAGCCTATGGCTGCCAATTATCTGAAAAATCAGCCCATGTATGTATTTAGAAAAACCGAACTGAA
GCACTCCAAAACTGAATTGAACTTCAAAGAGTGGCAAAAGGCCTTCACCGATGTCATGGGCATGGATGAA
TTGTATAAGTGAACGCGTTAAGTCGACAATCAACCTCTGGATTACAAAATTTGTGAAAGATTGACTGGTA
TTCTTAACTATGTTGCTCCTTTTACGCTATGTGGATACGCTGCTTTAATGCCTTTGTATCATGCTATTGC
TTCCCGTATGGCTTTCATTTTCTCCTCCTTGTATAAATCCTGGTTGCTGTCTCTTTATGAGGAGTTGTGG
CCCGTTGTCAGGCAACGTGGCGTGGTGTGCACTGTGTTTGCTGACGCAACCCCCACTGGTTGGGGCATTG
CCACCACCTGTCAGCTCCTTTCCGGGACTTTCGCTTTCCCCCTCCCTATTGCCACGGCGGAACTCATCGC
CGCCTGCCTTGCCCGCTGCTGGACAGGGGCTCGGCTGTTGGGCACTGACAATTCCGTGGTGTTGTCGGGG
AAATCATCGTCCTTTCCTTGGCTGCTCGCCTGTGTTGCCACCTGGATTCTGCGCGGGACGTCCTTCTGCT
ACGTCCCTTCGGCCCTCAATCCAGCGGACCTTCCTTCCCGCGGCCTGCTGCCGGCTCTGCGGCCTCTTCC
GCGTCTTCGCCTTCGCCCTCAGACGAGTCGGATCTCCCTTTGGGCCGCCTCCCCGCGTCGACTTTAAGAC
CAATGACTTACAAGGCAGCTGTAGATCTTAGCCACTTTTTAAAAGAAAAGGGGGGACTGGAAGGGCTAAT
TCACTCCCAACGAAGACAAGATCTGCTTTTTGCTTGTACTGGGTCTCTCTGGTTAGACCAGATCTGAGCC
TGGGAGCTCTCTGGCTAACTAGGGAACCCACTGCTTAAGCCTCAATAAAGCTTGCCTTGAGTGCTTCAAG
TAGTGTGTGCCCGTCTGTTGTGTGACTCTGGTAACTAGAGATCCCTCAGACCCTTTTAGTCAGTGTGGAA
AATCTCTAGCAGGGCCCGTTTAAACCCGCTGATCAGCCTCGACTGTGCCTTCTAGTTGCCAGCCATCTGT
TGTTTGCCCCTCCCCCGTGCCTTCCTTGACCCTGGAAGGTGCCACTCCCACTGTCCTTTCCTAATAAAAT
GAGGAAATTGCATCGCATTGTCTGAGTAGGTGTCATTCTATTCTGGGGGGTGGGGTGGGGCAGGACAGCA
AGGGGGAGGATTGGGAAGACAATAGCAGGCATGCTGGGGATGCGGTGGGCTCTATGGCTTCTGAGGCGGA
AAGAACCAGCCATTAATGAAAAGAACCAGCCATTAATGAATCGGCCAACGCGCGGGGAGAGGCGGTTTGC
GTATTGGGCGCTCTTCCGCTTCCTCGCTCACTGACTCGCTGCGCTCGGTCGTTCGGCTGCGGCGAGCGGT
ATCAGCTCACTCAAAGGCGGTAATACGGTTATCCACAGAATCAGGGGATAACGCAGGAAAGAACATGTGA
GCAAAAGGCCAGCAAAAGGCCAGGAACCGTAAAAAGGCCGCGTTGCTGGCGTTTTTCCATAGGCTCCGCC
CCCCTGACGAGCATCACAAAAATCGACGCTCAAGTCAGAGGTGGCGAAACCCGACAGGACTATAAAGATA
CCAGGCGTTTCCCCCTGGAAGCTCCCTCGTGCGCTCTCCTGTTCCGACCCTGCCGCTTACCGGATACCTG
TCCGCCTTTCTCCCTTCGGGAAGCGTGGCGCTTTCTCATAGCTCACGCTGTAGGTATCTCAGTTCGGTGT
AGGTCGTTCGCTCCAAGCTGGGCTGTGTGCACGAACCCCCCGTTCAGCCCGACCGCTGCGCCTTATCCGG
TAACTATCGTCTTGAGTCCAACCCGGTAAGACACGACTTATCGCCACTGGCAGCAGCCACTGGTAACAGG
ATTAGCAGAGCGAGGTATGTAGGCGGTGCTACAGAGTTCTTGAAGTGGTGGCCTAACTACGGCTACACTA
GAAGAACAGTATTTGGTATCTGCGCTCTGCTGAAGCCAGTTACCTTCGGAAAAAGAGTTGGTAGCTCTTG
ATCCGGCAAACAAACCACCGCTGGTAGCGGTGGTTTTTTTGTTTGCAAGCAGCAGATTACGCGCAGAAAA
AAAGGATCTCAAGAAGATCCTTTGATCTTTTCTACGGGGTCTGACGCTCAGTGGAACGAAAACTCACGTT
AAGGGATTTTGGTCATGAGATTATCAAAAAGGATCTTCACCTAGATCCTTTTAAATTAAAAATGAAGTTT
TAAATCAATCTAAAGTATATATGAGTAAACTTGGTCTGACAGTTACCAATGCTTAATCAGTGAGGCACCT
ATCTCAGCGATCTGTCTATTTCGTTCATCCATAGTTGCCTGACTCCCCGTCGTGTAGATAACTACGATAC
GGGAGGGCTTACCATCTGGCCCCAGTGCTGCAATGATACCGCGAGACCCACGCTCACCGGCTCCAGATTT
ATCAGCAATAAACCAGCCAGCCGGAAGGGCCGAGCGCAGAAGTGGTCCTGCAACTTTATCCGCCTCCATC
CAGTCTATTAATTGTTGCCGGGAAGCTAGAGTAAGTAGTTCGCCAGTTAATAGTTTGCGCAACGTTGTTG
CCATTGCTACAGGCATCGTGGTGTCACGCTCGTCGTTTGGTATGGCTTCATTCAGCTCCGGTTCCCAACG
ATCAAGGCGAGTTACATGATCCCCCATGTTGTGCAAAAAAGCGGTTAGCTCCTTCGGTCCTCCGATCGTT
GTCAGAAGTAAGTTGGCCGCAGTGTTATCACTCATGGTTATGGCAGCACTGCATAATTCTCTTACTGTCA
TGCCATCCGTAAGATGCTTTTCTGTGACTGGTGAGTACTCAACCAAGTCATTCTGAGAATAGTGTATGCG
GCGACCGAGTTGCTCTTGCCCGGCGTCAATACGGGATAATACCGCGCCACATAGCAGAACTTTAAAAGTG
CTCATCATTGGAAAACGTTCTTCGGGGCGAAAACTCTCAAGGATCTTACCGCTGTTGAGATCCAGTTCGA
TGTAACCCACTCGTGCACCCAACTGATCTTCAGCATCTTTTACTTTCACCAGCGTTTCTGGGTGAGCAAA
AACAGGAAGGCAAAATGCCGCAAAAAAGGGAATAAGGGCGACACGGAAATGTTGAATACTCATACTCTTC
CTTTTTCAATATTATTGAAGCATTTATCAGGGTTATTGTCTCATGAGCGGATACATATTTGAATGTATTT
AGAAAAATAAACAAATAGGGGTTCCGCGCACATTTCCCCGAAAAGTGCCACCTGAC
Features (pLannotate 1.2.2; 25 found; start..end, strand, type, name):
     31..83      -  misc_feature   bom (fragment): basis of mobility region from pBR322
    232..611     +  enhancer       CMV enhancer: human cytomegalovirus immediate early enhancer
    612..811     +  promoter       CMV promoter: human cytomegalovirus (CMV) immediate early promoter
    829..1009    +  LTR            5' LTR (truncated): truncated 5' long terminal repeat (LTR) from HIV-1
   1056..1181    +  misc_feature   HIV-1 Ψ: packaging signal of human immunodeficiency virus type 1
   1165..1528    +  CDS            HIV-1 gag (fragment): gag protein from human immunodeficiency virus 1; gag
   1674..1907    +  misc_feature   RRE: The Rev response element (RRE) of HIV-1 allows for Rev-dependent mRNA export from the nucleus to the cytoplasm.
   2284..2384    +  CDS            Rev (fragment): human immunodeficiency virus 1 (HIV-1) Rev protein; rev; enhances nuclear export of unspliced and incompletely spliced viral mRNAs
   2434..2551    +  misc_feature   cPPT/CTS: central polypurine tract and central termination sequence of HIV-1
   2602..2842    +  promoter       U6 promoter: RNA polymerase III promoter for human U6 snRNA
   2890..2957    +  misc_RNA       tracrRNA (fragment): trans-activating CRISPR RNA for the Streptococcus pyogenes CRISPR/Cas9 system
   2976..2994    +  CDS            small t antigen (fragment): SV40 (simian virus 40) small t antigen
   3020..3231    +  promoter       EF-1α core promoter: core promoter for human elongation factor EF-1α
   3232..3340    +  intron         EF-1α intron A (fragment): intron upstream of the start codon of human EF-1α
   3966..4169    +  intron         EF-1α intron A: truncated intron upstream of the start codon of human EF-1α
   4202..4909    +  CDS            mNeonGreen: mNeonGreen is a basic (constitutively fluorescent) green/yellow fluorescent protein published in 2013, derived from Branchiostoma lanceolatum. It is reported to be a very rapidly-maturing monomer with moderate acid sensitivity.
   4928..5516    +  misc_feature   WPRE: woodchuck hepatitis virus posttranscriptional regulatory element
   5567..5586    +  misc_feature   cPPT/CTS (fragment): central polypurine tract and central termination sequence of HIV-1
   5588..5821    +  LTR            3' LTR (ΔU3): self-inactivating 3' long terminal repeat (LTR) from HIV-1
   5853..6077    +  polyA_signal   bGH poly(A) signal: bovine growth hormone polyadenylation signal
   6081..6100    +  promoter       SV40 promoter (fragment): SV40 enhancer and early promoter
   6121..6171    -  CDS            lacI (fragment): lac repressor; lacI; The lac repressor binds to the lac operator to inhibit transcription in E. coli. This inhibition can be relieved by adding lactose or isopropyl-β-D-thiogalactopyranoside (IPTG).
   6354..6942    -  rep_origin     ori: high-copy-number ColE1/pMB1/pBR322/pUC origin of replication
   7113..7973    -  CDS            AmpR: β-lactamase; bla; confers resistance to ampicillin, carbenicillin, and related antibiotics
   7974..8078    -  promoter       AmpR promoter: bla
