[The description below was written by a language model from this plasmid's Addgene catalogue record and pLannotate feature annotations shown in this document.]
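Description:
pCF821-sgCIDE-45_U6-sgRNA-EF1a-mNeonGreen is a third-generation-style, self-inactivating HIV-1 lentiviral transfer plasmid built on the pCF821 backbone for delivering a Streptococcus pyogenes Cas9 guide RNA to mammalian cells. It is propagated in E. coli through a high-copy ColE1/pUC-type origin with ampicillin selection (AmpR under its own bla promoter). Viral genomic RNA is transcribed from a CMV enhancer/promoter fused to a truncated 5' LTR. That transcript carries the Ψ packaging signal with a gag fragment, the Rev response element for Rev-dependent nuclear export, and a cPPT/CTS. It ends in a ΔU3 3' LTR followed by a bGH polyadenylation signal, and the ΔU3 deletion leaves the integrated provirus without LTR promoter activity.

Two expression units sit between the LTRs. A human U6 RNA polymerase III promoter drives the sgCIDE-45 guide, a 20-nt spacer made up of a simple dinucleotide repeat, joined to a tracrRNA-derived SpyCas9 scaffold. Downstream, an EF-1α promoter with its intron A expresses the green/yellow fluorescent protein mNeonGreen, and a WPRE enhances transcript expression. mNeonGreen marks transduced or transfected cells, allowing them to be tracked or sorted; no mammalian drug-selection marker is annotated.

The insert field reads "SpyCas9 and sgCIDE-45 guide RNA vector", but the 8.1 kb feature table contains no Cas9 coding sequence, so the nuclease apparently has to be supplied separately. The associated publication concerns CRISPR targeting of the non-coding genome for glioma cell killing, which is consistent with a repeat-targeting guide, although the record does not state this guide's specific targets.
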