Addgene plasmid #211685: pCF821-sgCIDE-45_U6-sgRNA-EF1a-mNeonGreen
Purpose: U6-sgRNA-EF1a-mNeonGreen
Depositing lab: Christof Fellmann. Depositing organization: J. David Gladstone Institutes. Publication: Targeting the non-coding genome and temozolomide signature enables CRISPR-mediated glioma oncolysis. Tan IL, Perez AR, Lew RJ, Sun X, Baldwin A, Zhu YK, Shah MM, Berger MS, Doudna JA, Fellmann C. Cell Rep. 2023 Nov 28;42(11):113339. doi: 10.1016/j.celrep.2023.113339. Epub 2023 Nov 2. PubMed 37917583.
Backbone
  Vector backbone: pCF821
  Vector type: Mammalian Expression, Lentiviral, CRISPR
Growth in bacteria
  Bacterial resistance: Ampicillin, 100 μg/mL
  Growth temperature: 37°C
  Growth strain: NEB Stable
  Copy number: Unknown
Gene/Insert
  Gene/Insert name: SpyCas9 and sgCIDE-45 guide RNA vector
  gRNA/shRNA sequence: CACACACACACACACACACA
Terms and licenses: Academic/Nonprofit Terms; Industry Terms: Not Available to Industry
How to cite: pCF821-sgCIDE-45_U6-sgRNA-EF1a-mNeonGreen was a gift from Christof Fellmann (Addgene plasmid # 211685 ; http://n2t.net/addgene:211685 ; RRID:Addgene_211685)
